Addgene plasmid #116845: pHAGE-WNK1__PRMT8
Purpose: Lentiviral expression of WNK1__PRMT8 fusion
Depositing lab: Gordon Mills & Kenneth Scott. Depositing organization: Baylor College of Medicine. Publication: Systematic Functional Annotation of Somatic Mutations in Cancer. Ng PK, Li J, Jeong KJ, Shao S, Chen H, Tsang YH, Sengupta S, Wang Z, Bhavana VH, Tran R, Soewito S, Minussi DC, Moreno D, Kong K, Dogruluk T, Lu H, Gao J, Tokheim C, Zhou DC, Johnson AM, Zeng J, Ip CKM, Ju Z, Wester M, Yu S, Li Y, Vellano CP, Schultz N, Karchin R, Ding L, Lu Y, Cheung LWT, Chen K, Shaw KR, Meric-Bernstam F, Scott KL, Yi S, Sahni N, Liang H, Mills GB. Cancer Cell. 2018 Mar 12;33(3):450-462.e10. doi: 10.1016/j.ccell.2018.01.021. PubMed 29533785.
Backbone
  Vector backbone: pHAGE
  Vector type: Lentiviral
Growth in bacteria
  Bacterial resistance: Ampicillin, 100 μg/mL
  Growth temperature: 37°C
  Growth strain: Stbl3
  Copy number: High Copy
Gene/Insert
  Gene/Insert name: WNK1__PRMT8
  Species: H. sapiens (human)
  Cloning method: Gateway Cloning
Terms and licenses: Academic/Nonprofit Terms; Industry Terms: Not Available to Industry
How to cite: pHAGE-WNK1__PRMT8 was a gift from Gordon Mills & Kenneth Scott (Addgene plasmid # 116845 ; http://n2t.net/addgene:116845 ; RRID:Addgene_116845)
