[The description below was written by a language model from this plasmid's Addgene catalogue record and pLannotate feature annotations shown in this document.]
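Description:
pHAGE-WNK1__PRMT8 is an HIV-1-based lentiviral expression plasmid built on the pHAGE backbone, carrying a human WNK1–PRMT8 gene fusion introduced by Gateway cloning. It is maintained in E. coli through a high-copy ColE1/pUC-type origin and an ampicillin resistance gene (β-lactamase). The transfer cassette contains a truncated 5' LTR, the Ψ packaging signal with a short gag fragment, the Rev response element for Rev-dependent nuclear export of the genomic RNA, the cPPT/CTS element that aids nuclear import, and a ΔU3 3' LTR. This 3' LTR makes the integrated provirus self-inactivating. Small fragments annotated as nef, lacI, SV40 ori and SV40 poly(A) appear to be backbone remnants rather than functional parts.

Between the LTRs, the constitutive human EF-1α promoter drives the fusion open reading frame, which is flanked by attB recombination scars. The annotation tool matched the 5' portion to the rat Wnk1 protein, but the catalogue entry lists the insert as human, so this most likely reflects the closest database hit. The 3' portion matches human PRMT8, an arginine methyltransferase. The two annotated spans overlap slightly, and the record does not define the exact breakpoint. A V5 epitope tag lies downstream of the insert, although the record does not state whether it is read in frame with the fusion. An EMCV IRES then allows translation of puromycin N-acetyltransferase from the same transcript, so transduced cells can be selected with puromycin, and a WPRE enhances transcript expression. The stated purpose is lentiviral expression of the fusion. The plasmid comes from a study that systematically characterised the function of somatic alterations in cancer.
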