Features (pLannotate 1.2.2; 28 found; start..end, strand, type, name):
    377..634     +  LTR            5' LTR (truncated): truncated 5' long terminal repeat (LTR) from HIV-1
    681..806     +  misc_feature   HIV-1 Ψ: packaging signal of human immunodeficiency virus type 1
    790..1128    +  CDS            HIV-1 gag (fragment): gag protein from human immunodeficiency virus 1; gag
   1303..1536    +  misc_feature   RRE: The Rev response element (RRE) of HIV-1 allows for Rev-dependent mRNA export from the nucleus to the cytoplasm.
   1913..2013    +  CDS            Rev (fragment): human immunodeficiency virus 1 (HIV-1) Rev protein; rev; enhances nuclear export of unspliced and incompletely spliced viral mRNAs
   2058..2175    +  misc_feature   cPPT/CTS: central polypurine tract and central termination sequence of HIV-1
   2223..3401    +  promoter       EF-1α promoter: strong constitutive promoter for human elongation factor EF-1α
   3422..3439    +  protein_bind   attB1 (fragment): mutant version of attB; core recombination site for the Gateway® BP reaction BP Clonase™
   3445..5739    +  CDS            Wnk1 (fragment): WNK1_RAT - Also known as Hsn2 From Rattus norvegicus (Rat).
   5611..6717    +  CDS            PRMT8 (fragment): ANM8_HUMAN - Also known as HRMT1L3, HRMT1L4. Experimental evidence at protein level: Swiss-Prot protein existence level 1. S-adenosyl-L-methionine-dependent and membrane-associated arginine methyltransferase that can both catalyze the formation of omega-N monomethylarginine (MMA) and asymmetrical dimethylarginine (aDMA) in proteins such as NIFK, myelin basic protein, histone H4, H2A and H2A/H2B dimer (PubMed:16051612, PubMed:17925405, PubMed:26876602, PubMed:26529540). Able to mono- and dimethylate EWS protein; however its precise role toward EWS remains unclear as it still interacts with full
   6725..6743    -  protein_bind   attB4 (fragment): mutant version of attB; core recombination site for the Gateway® BP reaction BP Clonase™
   6799..6840    +  CDS            V5 tag: epitope tag from simian virus 5
   6966..7428    +  misc_feature   IRES: internal ribosome entry site (IRES) of the encephalomyocarditis virus (EMCV)
   7442..8039    +  CDS            PuroR (fragment): puromycin N-acetyltransferase; pac from Streptomyces; confers resistance to puromycin
   8055..8643    +  misc_feature   WPRE: woodchuck hepatitis virus posttranscriptional regulatory element
   8651..8716    +  CDS            nef (fragment): NEF_HV1Z2 - Experimental evidence at protein level: Swiss-Prot protein existence level 1. Extracellular Nef protein targets CD4(+) T-lymphocytes for apoptosis by interacting with CXCR4 surface receptors. From Human immunodeficiency virus type 1 group M subtype D (isolate Z2/CDC-Z34) (HIV-1).
   8718..8951    +  LTR            3' LTR (ΔU3): self-inactivating 3' long terminal repeat (LTR) from HIV-1
   9156..9260    +  promoter       AmpR promoter: bla
   9261..10121   +  CDS            AmpR: β-lactamase; bla; confers resistance to ampicillin, carbenicillin, and related antibiotics
  10292..10880   +  rep_origin     ori: high-copy-number ColE1/pMB1/pBR322/pUC origin of replication
  11063..11117   +  CDS            lacI (fragment): lac repressor; lacI; The lac repressor binds to the lac operator to inhibit transcription in E. coli. This inhibition can be relieved by adding lactose or isopropyl-β-D-thiogalactopyranoside (IPTG).
  11123..11216   +  rep_origin     SV40 ori (fragment): SV40 origin of replication
  11241..11278   +  CDS            lacI (fragment): lac repressor; lacI; The lac repressor binds to the lac operator to inhibit transcription in E. coli. This inhibition can be relieved by adding lactose or isopropyl-β-D-thiogalactopyranoside (IPTG).
  11291..11312   +  protein_bind   CAP binding site: CAP binding activates transcription in the presence of cAMP. E. coli catabolite activator protein
  11327..11357   +  promoter       lac promoter: promoter for the E. coli lac operon
  11361..11383   +  protein_bind   lac operator (fragment): The lac repressor binds to the lac operator to inhibit transcription in E. coli. This inhibition can be relieved by adding lactose or isopropyl-β-D-thiogalactopyranoside (IPTG). lac repressor encoded by lacI
  11415..11498   +  polyA_signal   SV40 poly(A) signal (fragment): SV40 polyadenylation signal
  11665..329     +  CDS            nef (fragment) (across the origin): NEF_HV1BR - Experimental evidence at protein level: Swiss-Prot protein existence level 1. Extracellular Nef protein targets CD4(+) T-lymphocytes for apoptosis by interacting with CXCR4 surface receptors (PubMed:14990729). From Human immunodeficiency virus type 1 group M subtype B (isolate BRU/LAI) (HIV-1).
>Addgene plasmid #116845 | pHAGE-WNK1__PRMT8 | addgene full sequence | sequence record 241685 | Addgene NGS Result
TGGAAGGGCTAATTCACTCCCAAAGAAGACAAGATATCCTTGATCTGTGGATCTACCACACACAAGGCTA
CTTCCCTGATTAGCAGAACTACACACCAGGGCCAGGGGTCAGATATCCACTGACCTTTGGATGGTGCTAC
AAGCTAGTACCAGTTGAGCCAGATAAGGTAGAAGAGGCCAATAAAGGAGAGAACACCAGCTTGTTACACC
CTGTGAGCCTGCATGGGATGGATGACCCGGAGAGAGAAGTGTTAGAGTGGAGGTTTGACAGCCGCCTAGC
ATTTCATCACGTGGCCCGAGAGCTGCATCCGGAGTACTTCAAGAACTGCTGATATCGAGCTTGCTACAAG
GGACTTTCCGCTGGGGACTTTCCAGGGAGGCGTGGCCTGGGCGGGACTGGGGAGTGGCGAGCCCTCAGAT
CCTGCATATAAGCAGCTGCTTTTTGCCTGTACTGGGTCTCTCTGGTTAGACCAGATCTGAGCCTGGGAGC
TCTCTGGCTAACTAGGGAACCCACTGCTTAAGCCTCAATAAAGCTTGCCTTGAGTGCTTCAAGTAGTGTG
TGCCCGTCTGTTGTGTGACTCTGGTAACTAGAGATCCCTCAGACCCTTTTAGTCAGTGTGGAAAATCTCT
AGCAGTGGCGCCCGAACAGGGACTTGAAAGCGAAAGGGAAACCAGAGGAGCTCTCTCGACGCAGGACTCG
GCTTGCTGAAGCGCGCACGGCAAGAGGCGAGGGGCGGCGACTGGTGAGTACGCCAAAAATTTTGACTAGC
GGAGGCTAGAAGGAGAGAGATGGGTGCGAGAGCGTCAGTATTAAGCGGGGGAGAATTAGATCGCGATGGG
AAAAAATTCGGTTAAGGCCAGGGGGAAAGAAAAAATATAAATTAAAACATATAGTATGGGCAAGCAGGGA
GCTAGAACGATTCGCAGTTAATCCTGGCCTGTTAGAAACATCAGAAGGCTGTAGACAAATACTGGGACAG
CTACAACCATCCCTTCAGACAGGATCAGAAGAACTTAGATCATTATATAATACAGTAGCAACCCTCTATT
GTGTGCATCAAAGGATAGAGATAAAAGACACCAAGGAAGCTTTAGACAAGATAGAGGAAGAGCAAAACAA
AAGTAAGACCACCGCACAGCAAGCGGCCGGCCGCTGATCTTCAGACCTGGAGGAGGAGATATGAGGGACA
ATTGGAGAAGTGAATTATATAAATATAAAGTAGTAAAAATTGAACCATTAGGAGTAGCACCCACCAAGGC
AAAGAGAAGAGTGGTGCAGAGAGAAAAAAGAGCAGTGGGAATAGGAGCTTTGTTCCTTGGGTTCTTGGGA
GCAGCAGGAAGCACTATGGGCGCAGCGTCAATGACGCTGACGGTACAGGCCAGACAATTATTGTCTGGTA
TAGTGCAGCAGCAGAACAATTTGCTGAGGGCTATTGAGGCGCAACAGCATCTGTTGCAACTCACAGTCTG
GGGCATCAAGCAGCTCCAGGCAAGAATCCTGGCTGTGGAAAGATACCTAAAGGATCAACAGCTCCTGGGG
ATTTGGGGTTGCTCTGGAAAACTCATTTGCACCACTGCTGTGCCTTGGAATGCTAGTTGGAGTAATAAAT
CTCTGGAACAGATTTGGAATCACACGACCTGGATGGAGTGGGACAGAGAAATTAACAATTACACAAGCTT
AATACACTCCTTAATTGAAGAATCGCAAAACCAGCAAGAAAAGAATGAACAAGAATTATTGGAATTAGAT
AAATGGGCAAGTTTGTGGAATTGGTTTAACATAACAAATTGGCTGTGGTATATAAAATTATTCATAATGA
TAGTAGGAGGCTTGGTAGGTTTAAGAATAGTTTTTGCTGTACTTTCTATAGTGAATAGAGTTAGGCAGGG
ATATTCACCATTATCGTTTCAGACCCACCTCCCAACCCCGAGGGGACCCGACAGGCCCGAAGGAATAGAA
GAAGAAGGTGGAGAGAGAGACAGAGACAGATCCATTCGATTAGTGAACGGATCTCGACGGTATCGCCGAA
TTCACAAATGGCAGTATTCATCCACAATTTTAAAAGAAAAGGGGGGATTGGGGGGTACAGTGCAGGGGAA
AGAATAGTAGACATAATAGCAACAGACATACAAACTAAAGAATTACAAAAACAAATTACAAAAATTCAAA
ATTTTCGGGTTTATTACAGGGACAGCAGAGATCCAGTTTGGACTAGTCGTGAGGCTCCGGTGCCCGTCAG
TGGGCAGAGCGCACATCGCCCACAGTCCCCGAGAAGTTGGGGGGAGGGGTCGGCAATTGAACCGGTGCCT
AGAGAAGGTGGCGCGGGGTAAACTGGGAAAGTGATGTCGTGTACTGGCTCCGCCTTTTTCCCGAGGGTGG
GGGAGAACCGTATATAAGTGCAGTAGTCGCCGTGAACGTTCTTTTTCGCAACGGGTTTGCCGCCAGAACA
CAGGTAAGTGCCGTGTGTGGTTCCCGCGGGCCTGGCCTCTTTACGGGTTATGGCCCTTGCGTGCCTTGAA
TTACTTCCACCTGGCTGCAGTACGTGATTCTTGATCCCGAGCTTCGGGTTGGAAGTGGGTGGGAGAGTTC
GAGGCCTTGCGCTTAAGGAGCCCCTTCGCCTCGTGCTTGAGTTGAGGCCTGGCCTGGGCGCTGGGGCCGC
CGCGTGCGAATCTGGTGGCACCTTCGCGCCTGTCTCGCTGCTTTCGATAAGTCTCTAGCCATTTAAAATT
TTTGATGACCTGCTGCGACGCTTTTTTTCTGGCAAGATAGTCTTGTAAATGCGGGCCAAGATCTGCACAC
TGGTATTTCGGTTTTTGGGGCCGCGGGCGGCGACGGGGCCCGTGCGTCCCAGCGCACATGTTCGGCGAGG
CGGGGCCTGCGAGCGCGGCCACCGAGAATCGGACGGGGGTAGTCTCAAGCTGGCCGGCCTGCTCTGGTGC
CTGGCCTCGCGCCGCCGTGTATCGCCCCGCCCTGGGCGGCAAGGCTGGCCCGGTCGGCACCAGTTGCGTG
AGCGGAAAGATGGCCGCTTCCCGGCCCTGCTGCAGGGAGCTCAAAATGGAGGACGCGGCGCTCGGGAGAG
CGGGCGGGTGAGTCACCCACACAAAGGAAAAGGGCCTTTCCGTCCTCAGCCGTCGCTTCATGTGACTCCA
CGGAGTACCGGGCGCCGTCCAGGCACCTCGATTAGTTCTCGAGCTTTTGGAGTACGTCGTCTTTAGGTTG
GGGGGAGGGGTTTTATGCGATGGAGTTTCCCCACACTGAGTGGGTGGAGACTGAAGTTAGGCCAGCTTGG
CACTTGATGTAATTCTCCTTGGAATTTGCCCTTTTTGAGTTTGGATCTTGGTTCATTCTCAAGCCTCAGA
CAGTGGTTCAAAGTTTTTTTCTTCCATTTCAGGTGTCGTGAAGCGGCCCTGCAGATATCAACAAGTTTGT
ACAAAAAAGTTGGCATGTCTGGCGGCGCCGCAGAGAAGCAGAGCAGCACTCCCGGTTCCCTGTTCCTCTC
GCCGCCGGCTCCTGCCCCCAAGAATGGCTCCAGCTCCGATTCCTCCGTGGGGGAGAAACTGGGAGCCGCG
GCCGCCGACGCTGTGACCGGCAGGACCGAGGAGTACAGGCGCCGCCGCCACACTATGGACAAGGACAGCC
GTGGGGCGGCCGCGACCACTACCACCACTGAGCACCGCTTCTTCCGCCGGAGCGTCATCTGTGACTCCAA
TGCCACTGCACTGGAGCTTCCCGGCCTTCCTCTTTCCCTGCCCCAGCCCAGCATCCCCGCGGCTGTCCCG
CAGAGTGCTCCACCGGAGCCCCACCGGGAAGAGACCGTGACCGCCACCGCCACTTCCCAGGTAGCCCAGC
AGCCTCCAGCCGCTGCCGCCCCTGGGGAACAGGCCGTCGCGGGCCCTGCCCCCTCGACTGTCCCCAGCAG
TACCAGCAAAGACCGCCCAGTGTCCCAGCCTAGCCTTGTGGGGAGCAAAGAGGAGCCGCCGCCGGCGAGA
AGTGGCAGCGGCGGCGGCAGCGCCAAGGAGCCACAGGAGGAACGGAGCCAGCAGCAGGATGATATCGAAG
AGCTGGAGACCAAGGCCGTGGGAATGTCTAACGATGGCCGCTTTCTCAAGTTTGACATCGAAATCGGCAG
AGGCTCCTTTAAGACGGTCTACAAAGGTCTGGACACTGAAACCACCGTGGAAGTCGCCTGGTGTGAACTG
CAGGATCGAAAATTAACAAAGTCTGAGAGGCAGAGATTTAAAGAAGAAGCTGAAATGTTAAAAGGTCTTC
AGCATCCCAATATTGTTAGATTTTATGATTCCTGGGAATCCACAGTAAAAGGAAAGAAGTGCATTGTTTT
GGTGACTGAACTTATGACGTCTGGAACACTTAAAACGTATCTGAAAAGGTTTAAAGTGATGAAGATCAAA
GTTCTAAGAAGCTGGTGCCGTCAGATCCTTAAAGGTCTTCAGTTTCTTCATACTCGAACTCCACCTATCA
TTCACCGCGATCTTAAATGTGACAACATCTTTATCACCGGCCCTACTGGCTCAGTCAAGATTGGAGACCT
CGGTCTGGCAACCCTGAAGCGGGCTTCTTTTGCCAAGAGTGTGATAGGTACCCCAGAGTTCATGGCCCCT
GAGATGTATGAGGAGAAATATGATGAATCCGTTGACGTTTATGCTTTTGGGATGTGCATGCTTGAGATGG
CTACATCTGAATATCCTTACTCGGAGTGCCAAAATGCTGCACAGATCTACCGTCGCGTGACCAGTGGGGT
GAAGCCAGCCAGTTTTGACAAAGTAGCAATTCCTGAAGTGAAGGAAATTATTGAAGGATGCATACGACAA
AACAAAGATGAAAGATATTCCATCAAAGACCTTTTGAACCATGCCTTCTTCCAAGAGGAAACAGGAGTAC
GGGTAGAATTAGCAGAAGAAGATGATGGAGAAAAAATAGCCATAAAATTATGGCTACGTATTGAAGATAT
TAAGAAATTAAAGGGAAAATACAAAGATAATGAAGCTATTGAGTTTTCTTTTGATTTAGAGAGAGATGTC
CCAGAAGATGTTGCACAAGAAATGGTAGAGTCTGGGTATGTCTGTGAAGGTGATCACAAGACCATGGCTA
AAGCTATCAAAGACAGAGTATCATTAATTAAGAGGAAACGAGAGCAGCGGCAGTTGGTACGGGAGGAGCA
AGAAAAAAAAAAGCAGGAAGAGAGCAGTCTCAAACAGCAGGTAGAACAATCCAGTGCTTCCCAGACAGGA
ATCAAGCAGCTCCCTTCTGCTAGCACCGGCATACCTACTGCTTCTACCACTTCAGCTTCAGTTTCTACAC
AAGTAGAACCTGAAGAACCTGAGGCAGATCAACATCAACAACTACAGTACCAGCAACCCAGTATATCTGT
GTTATCTGATGGGACGGTTGACAGTGGTCAGGGATCCTCTGTCTTCACAGAATCTCGAGTGAGCAGCCAA
CAGACAGTTTCATATGGTTCCCAACATGAACAGGCACATTCTACAGGCACAGTCCCAGGGCATATACCTT
CTACTGTCCAAGCACAGTCTCAGCCCCATGGGGTATATCCACCCTCAAGTGTGTCCCAGCTTTCTTGTAC
AAAGTGGTTCGTGAACAGCCCCCCCTCCCAGCCCCCCCAGCCCGTCGTCCCTGCTAAGCCCGTGCAATGC
GTCCATCATGTGTCCACTCAACCCAGCTGCCCAGGACGGGGCAAGATGTCCAAGCTGCTGAACCCAGAGG
AGATGACCTCGAGAGATTATTACTTCGACTCCTATGCCCACTTTGGGATCCACGAGGAAATGCTGAAGGA
TGAGGTGCGGACTCTCACTTACCGGAACTCCATGTACCACAACAAGCACGTGTTCAAGGACAAAGTGGTA
CTGGATGTGGGGAGTGGTACTGGGATCCTTTCCATGTTCGCTGCCAAGGCAGGGGCCAAGAAGGTGTTTG
GGATCGAATGCTCCAGTATTTCTGACTACTCACAGAAGATCATTAAGGCCAACCACTTGGACAACATCAT
CACCATATTTAAGGGTAAAGTGGAAGAGGTGGAGCTGCCTGTGGAGAAGGTGGACATCATCATCAGCGAG
TGGATGGGCTACTGTCTGTTCTATGAGTCCATGCTCAACACGGTGATCTTTGCCAGGGACAAGTGGCTGA
AACCTGGAGGGCTTATGTTTCCAGACCGGGCAGCTTTGTACGTGGTAGCGATTGAAGACAGACAGTACAA
GGACTTCAAAATCCACTGGTGGGAGAATGTCTATGGCTTTGACATGACCTGCATCAGGGACGTGGCCATG
AAGGAGCCTCTAGTGGACATCGTGGATCCAAAGCAAGTGGTGACCAATGCCTGTTTGATAAAGGAGGTGG
ACATTTACACAGTGAAGACGGAAGAGCTATCGTTCACATCTGCATTCTGCCTGCAGATACAGCGCAACGA
CTACGTCCACGCCCTGGTCACCTATTTTAATATTGAATTTACCAAGTGCCACAAGAAAATGGGGTTTTCC
ACAGCCCCTGATGCTCCCTACACCCACTGGAAGCAGACCGTCTTCTACTTGGAAGATTACCTCACTGTCC
GGAGGGGGGAGGAAATCTACGGGACCATATCCATGAAGCCAAATGCCAAAAATGTGCGAGACCTCGATTT
CACAGTAGACTTGGATTTTAAGGGACAGCTGTGTGAAACATCTGTATCTAATGACTACAAAATGCGTTAG
CACCCAACTTTTCTATACAAAGTGGTTGATATCCAGCACAGTGGCGGCCGCTCGAGTCTAGAGGGCCCGC
GGTTCGAAGGTAAGCCTATCCCTAACCCTCTCCTCGGTCTCGATTCTACGCGTACCGGTTAGTAATGAGA
TCCCTCCCCCCCCCCTAACGTTACTGGCCGAAGCCGCTTGGAATAAGGCCGGTGTGCGTTTGTCTATATG
TTATTTTCCACCATATTGCCGTCTTTTGGCAATGTGAGGGCCCGGAAACCTGGCCCTGTCTTCTTGACGA
GCATTCCTAGGGGTCTTTCCCCTCTCGCCAAAGGAATGCAAGGTCTGTTGAATGTCGTGAAGGAAGCAGT
TCCTCTGGAAGCTTCTTGAAGACAAACAACGTCTGTAGCGACCCTTTGCAGGCAGCGGAACCCCCCACCT
GGCGACAGGTGCCTCTGCGGCCAAAAGCCACGTGTATAAGATACACCTGCAAAGGCGGCACAACCCCAGT
GCCACGTTGTGAGTTGGATAGTTGTGGAAAGAGTCAAATGGCTCTCCTCAAGCGTATTCAACAAGGGGCT
GAAGGATGCCCAGAAGGTACCCCATTGTATGGGATCTGATCTGGGGCCTCGGTGCACATGCTTTACATGT
GTTTAGTCGAGGTTAAAAAAACGTCTAGGCCCCCCGAACCACGGGGACGTGGTTTTCCTTTGAAAAACAC
GATGATAATATGGCCACACATATGACCGAGTACAAGCCCACGGTGCGCCTCGCCACCCGCGACGACGTCC
CCAGGGCCGTACGCACCCTCGCCGCCGCGTTCGCCGACTACCCCGCCACGCGCCACACCGTCGATCCGGA
CCGCCACATCGAGCGGGTCACCGAGCTGCAAGAACTCTTCCTCACGCGCGTCGGGCTCGACATCGGCAAG
GTGTGGGTCGCGGACGACGGCGCCGCGGTGGCGGTCTGGACCACGCCGGAGAGCGTCGAAGCGGGGGCGG
TGTTCGCCGAGATCGGCCCGCGCATGGCCGAGTTGAGCGGTTCCCGGCTGGCCGCGCAGCAACAGATGGA
AGGCCTCCTGGCGCCGCACCGGCCCAAGGAGCCCGCGTGGTTCCTGGCCACCGTCGGCGTCTCGCCCGAC
CACCAGGGCAAGGGTCTGGGCAGCGCCGTCGTGCTCCCCGGAGTGGAGGCGGCCGAGCGCGCCGGGGTGC
CCGCCTTCCTGGAGACCTCCGCGCCCCGCAACCTCCCCTTCTACGAGCGGCTCGGCTTCACCGTCACCGC
CGACGTCGAGGTGCCCGAAGGACCGCGCACCTGGTGCATGACCCGCAAGCCCGGTGCCTAAATCGATAGA
TCCTAATCAACCTCTGGATTACAAAATTTGTGAAAGATTGACTGGTATTCTTAACTATGTTGCTCCTTTT
ACGCTATGTGGATACGCTGCTTTAATGCCTTTGTATCATGCTATTGCTTCCCGTATGGCTTTCATTTTCT
CCTCCTTGTATAAATCCTGGTTGCTGTCTCTTTATGAGGAGTTGTGGCCCGTTGTCAGGCAACGTGGCGT
GGTGTGCACTGTGTTTGCTGACGCAACCCCCACTGGTTGGGGCATTGCCACCACCTGTCAGCTCCTTTCC
GGGACTTTCGCTTTCCCCCTCCCTATTGCCACGGCGGAACTCATCGCCGCCTGCCTTGCCCGCTGCTGGA
CAGGGGCTCGGCTGTTGGGCACTGACAATTCCGTGGTGTTGTCGGGGAAATCATCGTCCTTTCCTTGGCT
GCTCGCCTGTGTTGCCACCTGGATTCTGCGCGGGACGTCCTTCTGCTACGTCCCTTCGGCCCTCAATCCA
GCGGACCTTCCTTCCCGCGGCCTGCTGCCGGCTCTGCGGCCTCTTCCGCGTCTTCGCCTTCGCCCTCAGA
CGAGTCGGATCTCCCTTTGGGCCGCCTCCCCGCCTGAGATCCTTTAAGACCAATGACTTACAAGGCAGCT
GTAGATCTTAGCCACTTTTTAAAAGAAAAGGGGGGACTGGAAGGGCTAATTCACTCCCAACGAAGACAAG
ATCTGCTTTTTGCTTGTACTGGGTCTCTCTGGTTAGACCAGATCTGAGCCTGGGAGCTCTCTGGCTAACT
AGGGAACCCACTGCTTAAGCCTCAATAAAGCTTGCCTTGAGTGCTTCAAGTAGTGTGTGCCCGTCTGTTG
TGTGACTCTGGTAACTAGAGATCCCTCAGACCCTTTTAGTCAGTGTGGAAAATCTCTAGCAGTAGTAGTT
CATGTCATCTTATTATTCAGTATTTATAACTTGCAAAGAAATGAATATCAGAGAGTGAGAGGCCCGGGTT
AATTAAGGAAAGGGCTAGATCATTCTTGAAGACGAAAGGGCCTCGTGATACGCCTATTTTTATAGGTTAA
TGTCATGATAATAATGGTTTCTTAGACGTCAGGTGGCACTTTTCGGGGAAATGTGCGCGGAACCCCTATT
TGTTTATTTTTCTAAATACATTCAAATATGTATCCGCTCATGAGACAATAACCCTGATAAATGCTTCAAT
AATATTGAAAAAGGAAGAGTATGAGTATTCAACATTTCCGTGTCGCCCTTATTCCCTTTTTTGCGGCATT
TTGCCTTCCTGTTTTTGCTCACCCAGAAACGCTGGTGAAAGTAAAAGATGCTGAAGATCAGTTGGGTGCA
CGAGTGGGTTACATCGAACTGGATCTCAACAGCGGTAAGATCCTTGAGAGTTTTCGCCCCGAAGAACGTT
TTCCAATGATGAGCACTTTTAAAGTTCTGCTATGTGGCGCGGTATTATCCCGTGTTGACGCCGGGCAAGA
GCAACTCGGTCGCCGCATACACTATTCTCAGAATGACTTGGTTGAGTACTCACCAGTCACAGAAAAGCAT
CTTACGGATGGCATGACAGTAAGAGAATTATGCAGTGCTGCCATAACCATGAGTGATAACACTGCGGCCA
ACTTACTTCTGACAACGATCGGAGGACCGAAGGAGCTAACCGCTTTTTTGCACAACATGGGGGATCATGT
AACTCGCCTTGATCGTTGGGAACCGGAGCTGAATGAAGCCATACCAAACGACGAGCGTGACACCACGATG
CCTGTAGCAATGGCAACAACGTTGCGCAAACTATTAACTGGCGAACTACTTACTCTAGCTTCCCGGCAAC
AATTAATAGACTGGATGGAGGCGGATAAAGTTGCAGGACCACTTCTGCGCTCGGCCCTTCCGGCTGGCTG
GTTTATTGCTGATAAATCTGGAGCCGGTGAGCGTGGGTCTCGCGGTATCATTGCAGCACTGGGGCCAGAT
GGTAAGCCCTCCCGTATCGTAGTTATCTACACGACGGGGAGTCAGGCAACTATGGATGAACGAAATAGAC
AGATCGCTGAGATAGGTGCCTCACTGATTAAGCATTGGTAACTGTCAGACCAAGTTTACTCATATATACT
TTAGATTGATTTAAAACTTCATTTTTAATTTAAAAGGATCTAGGTGAAGATCCTTTTTGATAATCTCATG
ACCAAAATCCCTTAACGTGAGTTTTCGTTCCACTGAGCGTCAGACCCCGTAGAAAAGATCAAAGGATCTT
CTTGAGATCCTTTTTTTCTGCGCGTAATCTGCTGCTTGCAAACAAAAAAACCACCGCTACCAGCGGTGGT
TTGTTTGCCGGATCAAGAGCTACCAACTCTTTTTCCGAAGGTAACTGGCTTCAGCAGAGCGCAGATACCA
AATACTGTTCTTCTAGTGTAGCCGTAGTTAGGCCACCACTTCAAGAACTCTGTAGCACCGCCTACATACC
TCGCTCTGCTAATCCTGTTACCAGTGGCTGCTGCCAGTGGCGATAAGTCGTGTCTTACCGGGTTGGACTC
AAGACGATAGTTACCGGATAAGGCGCAGCGGTCGGGCTGAACGGGGGGTTCGTGCACACAGCCCAGCTTG
GAGCGAACGACCTACACCGAACTGAGATACCTACAGCGTGAGCTATGAGAAAGCGCCACGCTTCCCGAAG
GGAGAAAGGCGGACAGGTATCCGGTAAGCGGCAGGGTCGGAACAGGAGAGCGCACGAGGGAGCTTCCAGG
GGGAAACGCCTGGTATCTTTATAGTCCTGTCGGGTTTCGCCACCTCTGACTTGAGCGTCGATTTTTGTGA
TGCTCGTCAGGGGGGCGGAGCCTATGGAAAAACGCCAGCAACGCGGCCTTTTTACGGTTCCTGGCCTTTT
GCTGGCCTTTTGCTCACATGTTCTTTCCTGCGTTATCCCCTGATTCTGTGGATAACCGTATTACCGCCTT
TGAGTGAGCTGATACCGCTCGCCGCAGCCGAACGACCGAGCGCAGCGAGTCAGTGAGCGAGGAAGCGGAA
GAGCGCCCAATACGCAAACCGCCTCTCCCCGCGCGTTGGCCGATTCATTAATGCAGCAAGCTCATGGCTG
ACTAATTTTTTTTATTTATGCAGAGGCCGAGGCCGCCTCGGCCTCTGAGCTATTCCAGAAGTAGTGAGGA
GGCTTTTTTGGAGGCCTAGGCTTTTGCAAAAAGCTCCCCGTGGCACGACAGGTTTCCCGACTGGAAAGCG
GGCAGTGAGCGCAACGCAATTAATGTGAGTTAGCTCACTCATTAGGCACCCCAGGCTTTACACTTTATGC
TTCCGGCTCGTATGTTGTGTGGAATTGTGAGCGGATAACAATTTCACACAGGAAACAGCTATGACATGAT
TACGAATTTCACAAATAAAGCATTTTTTTCACTGCATTCTAGTTGTGGTTTGTCCAAACTCATCAATGTA
TCTTATCATGTCTGGATCAACTGGATAACTCAAGCTAACCAAAATCATCCCAAACTTCCCACCCCATACC
CTATTACCACTGCCAATTACCTGTGGTTTCATTTACTCTAAACCTGTGATTCCTCTGAATTATTTTCATT
TTAAAGAAATTGTATTTGTTAAATATGTACTACAAACTTAGTAGT
