>Addgene plasmid #116845 | pHAGE-WNK1__PRMT8 | depositor partial sequence | sequence record 219721 | insert
ATGTCTGGCGGCGCCGCAGAGAAGCAGAGCAGCACTCCCGGTTCCCTGTTCCTCTCGCCGCCGGCTCCTG
CCCCCAAGAATGGCTCCAGCTCCGATTCCTCCGTGGGGGAGAAACTGGGAGCCGCGGCCGCCGACGCTGT
GACCGGCAGGACCGAGGAGTACAGGCGCCGCCGCCACACTATGGACAAGGACAGCCGTGGGGCGGCCGCG
ACCACTACCACCACTGAGCACCGCTTCTTCCGCCGGAGCGTCATCTGTGACTCCAATGCCACTGCACTGG
AGCTTCCCGGCCTTCCTCTTTCCCTGCCCCAGCCCAGCATCCCCGCGGCTGTCCCGCAGAGTGCTCCACC
GGAGCCCCACCGGGAAGAGACCGTGACCGCCACCGCCACTTCCCAGGTAGCCCAGCAGCCTCCAGCCGCT
GCCGCCCCTGGGGAACAGGCCGTCGCGGGCCCTGCCCCCTCGACTGTCCCCAGCAGTACCAGCAAAGACC
GCCCAGTGTCCCAGCCTAGCCTTGTGGGGAGCAAAGAGGAGCCGCCGCCGGCGAGAAGTGGCAGCGGCGG
CGGCAGCGCCAAGGAGCCACAGGAGGAACGGAGCCAGCAGCAGGATGATATCGAAGAGCTGGAGACCAAG
GCCGTGGGAATGTCTAACGATGGCCGCTTTCTCAAGTTTGACATCGAAATCGGCAGAGGCTCCTTTAAGA
CGGTCTACAAAGGTCTGGACACTGAAACCACCGTGGAAGTCGCCTGGTGTGAACTGCAGGATCGAAAATT
AACAAAGTCTGAGAGGCAGAGATTTAAAGAAGAAGCTGAAATGTTAAAAGGTCTTCAGCATCCCAATATT
GTTAGATTTTATGATTCCTGGGAATCCACAGTAAAAGGAAAGAAGTGCATTGTTTTGGTGACTGAACTTA
TGACGTCTGGAACACTTAAAACGTATCTGAAAAGGTTTAAAGTGATGAAGATCAAAGTTCTAAGAAGCTG
GTGCCGTCAGATCCTTAAAGGTCTTCAGTTTCTTCATACTCGAACTCCACCTATCATTCACCGCGATCTT
AAATGTGACAACATCTTTATCACCGGCCCTACTGGCTCAGTCAAGATTGGAGACCTCGGTCTGGCAACCC
TGAAGCGGGCTTCTTTTGCCAAGAGTGTGATAGGTACCCCAGAGTTCATGGCCCCTGAGATGTATGAGGA
GAAATATGATGAATCCGTTGACGTTTATGCTTTTGGGATGTGCATGCTTGAGATGGCTACATCTGAATAT
CCTTACTCGGAGTGCCAAAATGCTGCACAGATCTACCGTCGCGTGACCAGTGGGGTGAAGCCAGCCAGTT
TTGACAAAGTAGCAATTCCTGAAGTGAAGGAAATTATTGAAGGATGCATACGACAAAACAAAGATGAAAG
ATATTCCATCAAAGACCTTTTGAACCATGCCTTCTTCCAAGAGGAAACAGGAGTACGGGTAGAATTAGCA
GAAGAAGATGATGGAGAAAAAATAGCCATAAAATTATGGCTACGTATTGAAGATATTAAGAAATTAAAGG
GAAAATACAAAGATAATGAAGCTATTGAGTTTTCTTTTGATTTAGAGAGAGATGTCCCAGAAGATGTTGC
ACAAGAAATGGTAGAGTCTGGGTATGTCTGTGAAGGTGATCACAAGACCATGGCTAAAGCTATCAAAGAC
AGAGTATCATTAATTAAGAGGAAACGAGAGCAGCGGCAGTTGGTACGGGAGGAGCAAGAAAAAAAAAAGC
AGGAAGAGAGCAGTCTCAAACAGCAGGTAGAACAATCCAGTGCTTCCCAGACAGGAATCAAGCAGCTCCC
TTCTGCTAGCACCGGCATACCTACTGCTTCTACCACTTCAGCTTCAGTTTCTACACAAGTAGAACCTGAA
GAACCTGAGGCAGATCAACATCAACAACTACAGTACCAGCAACCCAGTATATCTGTGTTATCTGATGGGA
CGGTTGACAGTGGTCAGGGATCCTCTGTCTTCACAGAATCTCGAGTGAGCAGCCAACAGACAGTTTCATA
TGGTTCCCAACATGAACAGGCACATTCTACAGGCACAGTCCCAGGGCATATACCTTCTACTGTCCAAGCA
CAGTCTCAGCCCCATGGGGTATATCCACCCTCAAGTGTGTCCCAGCTTTCTTGTACAAAGTGGTTCGTGA
ACAGCCCCCCCTCCCAGCCCCCCCAGCCCGTCGTCCCTGCTAAGCCCGTGCAATGCGTCCATCATGTGTC
CACTCAACCCAGCTGCCCAGGACGGGGCAAGATGTCCAAGCTGCTGAACCCAGAGGAGATGACCTCGAGA
GATTATTACTTCGACTCCTATGCCCACTTTGGGATCCACGAGGAAATGCTGAAGGATGAGGTGCGGACTC
TCACTTACCGGAACTCCATGTACCACAACAAGCACGTGTTCAAGGACAAAGTGGTACTGGATGTGGGGAG
TGGTACTGGGATCCTTTCCATGTTCGCTGCCAAGGCAGGGGCCAAGAAGGTGTTTGGGATCGAATGCTCC
AGTATTTCTGACTACTCACAGAAGATCATTAAGGCCAACCACTTGGACAACATCATCACCATATTTAAGG
GTAAAGTGGAAGAGGTGGAGCTGCCTGTGGAGAAGGTGGACATCATCATCAGCGAGTGGATGGGCTACTG
TCTGTTCTATGAGTCCATGCTCAACACGGTGATCTTTGCCAGGGACAAGTGGCTGAAACCTGGAGGGCTT
ATGTTTCCAGACCGGGCAGCTTTGTACGTGGTAGCGATTGAAGACAGACAGTACAAGGACTTCAAAATCC
ACTGGTGGGAGAATGTCTATGGCTTTGACATGACCTGCATCAGGGACGTGGCCATGAAGGAGCCTCTAGT
GGACATCGTGGATCCAAAGCAAGTGGTGACCAATGCCTGTTTGATAAAGGAGGTGGACATTTACACAGTG
AAGACGGAAGAGCTATCGTTCACATCTGCATTCTGCCTGCAGATACAGCGCAACGACTACGTCCACGCCC
TGGTCACCTATTTTAATATTGAATTTACCAAGTGCCACAAGAAAATGGGGTTTTCCACAGCCCCTGATGC
TCCCTACACCCACTGGAAGCAGACCGTCTTCTACTTGGAAGATTACCTCACTGTCCGGAGGGGGGAGGAA
ATCTACGGGACCATATCCATGAAGCCAAATGCCAAAAATGTGCGAGACCTCGATTTCACAGTAGACTTGG
ATTTTAAGGGACAGCTGTGTGAAACATCTGTATCTAATGACTACAAAATGCGTTAG
